Addgene plasmid #58502: VV064: 1xCox8 - ratiometric pHluorin in fck
Purpose: Expresses the pH sensor ratiometric pHluorin in the mitochondria of mammalian cells
Depositing lab: Adam Cohen. Depositing organization: Harvard University. Publication: Imaging GFP-Based Reporters in Neurons with Multiwavelength Optogenetic Control. Venkatachalam V, Cohen AE. Biophys J. 2014 Oct 7;107(7):1554-63. doi: 10.1016/j.bpj.2014.08.020. PubMed 25296307.
Backbone
  Vector backbone: FCK(1.3)GW, from Addgene 22217
  Backbone size w/o insert (bp): 9240
  Total vector size (bp): 10059
  Vector type: Mammalian Expression, Lentiviral
Growth in bacteria
  Bacterial resistance: Ampicillin, 100 μg/mL
  Growth temperature: 37°C
  Growth strain: Stbl3
  Growth instructions: Use recombinase-free E. coli.
  Copy number: Unknown
Gene/Insert
  Gene/Insert name: 1xCox8 - Ratiometric pHluorin
  Species: Synthetic
  Insert size (bp): 820
  GenBank ID: AF059864
  Promoter: a-CamKII
  Cloning method: Restriction Enzyme; 5′ cloning site BamHI (not destroyed); 3′ cloning site EcoRI (not destroyed)
  Sequencing primers: 5′ GCTCGTCAATCAAGCTGGTTC; 3′ CCACATAGCGTAAAAGGAGCAAC
Resource information
  A portion of this plasmid was derived from a plasmid made by: The backbone of this plasmid was derived from Addgene plasmid 22217 (from the Boyden Lab at MIT), cut with BamHI and EcoRI. The Cox8 mitochondrial targeting sequence was amplified from Addgene plasmid 23348, mito-PAGFP). The gene, ratiometric pHluorin, was originally obtained from Gero Miesenbock, Memorial Sloan-Kettering Cancer Center, New York in the pGEX2T vector.
Terms and licenses: Academic/Nonprofit Terms; Industry Terms: Not Available to Industry
Depositor comments: Ratiometric pHluorin was published in: Miesenbock et al. “Visualizing secretion and synaptic transmission with pH-sensitive green fluorescent proteins” Nature 394, 192-195 (9 July 1998) | doi:10.1038/28190
How to cite: VV064: 1xCox8 - ratiometric pHluorin in fck was a gift from Adam Cohen (Addgene plasmid # 58502 ; http://n2t.net/addgene:58502 ; RRID:Addgene_58502)
