[The description below was written by a language model from this plasmid's Addgene catalogue record and pLannotate feature annotations shown in this document.]
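Description:
VV064: 1xCox8 - ratiometric pHluorin in fck is a lentiviral transfer plasmid of about 10.1 kb, built on the FCK(1.3)GW backbone and intended for expression in mammalian cells. It is maintained in E. coli through a high-copy ColE1/pUC-type origin and ampicillin resistance (AmpR), with recombination-deficient hosts recommended because of the repeated LTR sequences. The backbone also carries an f1 origin and an SV40/EM7-driven bleomycin/Zeocin resistance cassette located outside the viral genome. The viral portion has a typical HIV-1-derived layout. A CMV enhancer/promoter fused to a truncated 5' LTR drives genomic RNA production in packaging cells. It is followed by the Ψ packaging signal with a gag fragment, the Rev response element, and the cPPT/CTS. Downstream of the cargo are a WPRE to enhance transcript expression, a truncated 3' LTR, and a bGH polyadenylation signal.

The payload sits between retained BamHI and EcoRI sites, under a roughly 1.3 kb mouse CaMKIIα promoter, which is commonly used to favour expression in excitatory neurons. It encodes a single copy of the human cytochrome c oxidase subunit VIII (COX8) mitochondrial presequence fused upstream of ratiometric pHluorin. This GFP variant responds to acidification with reduced excitation near 395 nm and increased excitation near 475 nm, so the ratio of the two reports pH. The presequence directs the sensor to the mitochondria, making the construct a genetically encoded reporter of mitochondrial pH. It can be delivered by transfection or as packaged lentivirus, and the associated work concerns imaging GFP-based reporters in neurons alongside optogenetic control. The depositor's sequence is noted as verified across the insert region.
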