Features (pLannotate 1.2.2; 31 found; start..end, strand, type, name):
     31..83      -  misc_feature   bom (fragment): basis of mobility region from pBR322
    238..617     +  enhancer       CMV enhancer: human cytomegalovirus immediate early enhancer
    618..817     +  promoter       CMV promoter: human cytomegalovirus (CMV) immediate early promoter
    835..1015    +  LTR            5' LTR (truncated): truncated 5' long terminal repeat (LTR) from HIV-1
   1062..1187    +  misc_feature   HIV-1 Ψ: packaging signal of human immunodeficiency virus type 1
   1171..1534    +  CDS            HIV-1 gag (fragment): gag protein from human immunodeficiency virus 1; gag
   1680..1913    +  misc_feature   RRE: The Rev response element (RRE) of HIV-1 allows for Rev-dependent mRNA export from the nucleus to the cytoplasm.
   2290..2390    +  CDS            Rev (fragment): human immunodeficiency virus 1 (HIV-1) Rev protein; rev; enhances nuclear export of unspliced and incompletely spliced viral mRNAs
   2440..2557    +  misc_feature   cPPT/CTS: central polypurine tract and central termination sequence of HIV-1
   2602..3890    +  promoter       CaMKII promoter: promoter for the mouse calcium/calmodulin-dependent kinase II α subunit
   3906..3980    +  CDS            COX8 presequence: mitochondrial presequence of human cytochrome c oxidase subunit VIII (Rizutto et al., 1989)
   4014..4725    +  CDS            ratiometric pHluorin (fragment): pH-sensitive mutant of green fluorescent protein (Miesenböck et al., 1998) responds to a drop in pH with a reversible decrease in excitation at 395 nm and a corresponding increase in excitation at 475 nm
   4726..4750    +  misc_feature   MCS (fragment): pBluescript multiple cloning site
   4750..5338    +  misc_feature   WPRE: woodchuck hepatitis virus posttranscriptional regulatory element
   5275..5856    +  CDS            nef (fragment): NEF_HV1H2 - Experimental evidence at protein level: Swiss-Prot protein existence level 1. Extracellular Nef protein targets CD4(+) T-lymphocytes for apoptosis by interacting with CXCR4 surface receptors. From Human immunodeficiency virus type 1 group M subtype B (isolate HXB2) (HIV-1).
   5863..6043    +  LTR            5' LTR (truncated): truncated 5' long terminal repeat (LTR) from HIV-1
   6075..6299    +  polyA_signal   bGH poly(A) signal: bovine growth hormone polyadenylation signal
   6303..6324    +  promoter       SV40 promoter (fragment): SV40 enhancer and early promoter
   6345..6773    +  rep_origin     f1 ori (sequence partly withheld): f1 bacteriophage origin of replication; arrow indicates direction of (+) strand synthesis
   6787..7116    +  promoter       SV40 promoter: SV40 enhancer and early promoter
   7164..7211    +  promoter       EM7 promoter: synthetic bacterial promoter&nbsp
   7230..7604    +  CDS            BleoR: antibiotic-binding protein; Sh ble from Streptoalloteichus hindustanus; confers resistance to bleomycin, phleomycin, and Zeocin™
   7614..7739    +  CDS            ble (fragment): BLE_KLEPN - Experimental evidence at protein level: Swiss-Prot protein existence level 1. Binding protein with a strong affinity to the bleomycin family of antibiotics. Binds to CL990; an antimitotic-antibiotic compound. From Klebsiella pneumoniae.
   7734..7855    +  polyA_signal   SV40 poly(A) signal: SV40 polyadenylation signal
   7928..7944    -  protein_bind   lac operator: The lac repressor binds to the lac operator to inhibit transcription in E. coli. This inhibition can be relieved by adding lactose or isopropyl-β-D-thiogalactopyranoside (IPTG). lac repressor encoded by lacI
   7952..7982    -  promoter       lac promoter: promoter for the E. coli lac operon
   7997..8018    -  protein_bind   CAP binding site: CAP binding activates transcription in the presence of cAMP. E. coli catabolite activator protein
   8031..8123    -  CDS            lacI (fragment): lac repressor; lacI; The lac repressor binds to the lac operator to inhibit transcription in E. coli. This inhibition can be relieved by adding lactose or isopropyl-β-D-thiogalactopyranoside (IPTG).
   8306..8894    -  rep_origin     ori: high-copy-number ColE1/pMB1/pBR322/pUC origin of replication
   9065..9925    -  CDS            AmpR: β-lactamase; bla; confers resistance to ampicillin, carbenicillin, and related antibiotics
   9926..10030   -  promoter       AmpR promoter: bla
>Addgene plasmid #58502 | VV064: 1xCox8 - ratiometric pHluorin in fck | depositor full sequence | sequence record 90400 | Verified sequence between 3870 and 4770
GTCGACGGATCGGGAGATCTCCCGATCCCCTATGGTGCACTCTCAGTACAATCTGCTCTGATGCCGCATA
GTTAAGCCAGTATCTGCTCCCTGCTTGTGTGTTGGAGGTCGCTGAGTAGTGCGCGAGCAAAATTTAAGCT
ACAACAAGGCAAGGCTTGACCGACAATTGCATGAAGAATCTGCTTAGGGTTAGGCGTTTTGCGCTGCTTC
GCGATGTACGGGCCAGATATACGCGTTGACATTGATTATTGACTAGTTATTAATAGTAATCAATTACGGG
GTCATTAGTTCATAGCCCATATATGGAGTTCCGCGTTACATAACTTACGGTAAATGGCCCGCCTGGCTGA
CCGCCCAACGACCCCCGCCCATTGACGTCAATAATGACGTATGTTCCCATAGTAACGCCAATAGGGACTT
TCCATTGACGTCAATGGGTGGAGTATTTACGGTAAACTGCCCACTTGGCAGTACATCAAGTGTATCATAT
GCCAAGTACGCCCCCTATTGACGTCAATGACGGTAAATGGCCCGCCTGGCATTATGCCCAGTACATGACC
TTATGGGACTTTCCTACTTGGCAGTACATCTACGTATTAGTCATCGCTATTACCATGGTGATGCGGTTTT
GGCAGTACATCAATGGGCGTGGATAGCGGTTTGACTCACGGGGATTTCCAAGTCTCCACCCCATTGACGT
CAATGGGAGTTTGTTTTGGCACCAAAATCAACGGGACTTTCCAAAATGTCGTAACAACTCCGCCCCATTG
ACGCAAATGGGCGGTAGGCGTGTACGGTGGGAGGTCTATATAAGCAGCGCGTTTTGCCTGTACTGGGTCT
CTCTGGTTAGACCAGATCTGAGCCTGGGAGCTCTCTGGCTAACTAGGGAACCCACTGCTTAAGCCTCAAT
AAAGCTTGCCTTGAGTGCTTCAAGTAGTGTGTGCCCGTCTGTTGTGTGACTCTGGTAACTAGAGATCCCT
CAGACCCTTTTAGTCAGTGTGGAAAATCTCTAGCAGTGGCGCCCGAACAGGGACTTGAAAGCGAAAGGGA
AACCAGAGGAGCTCTCTCGACGCAGGACTCGGCTTGCTGAAGCGCGCACGGCAAGAGGCGAGGGGCGGCG
ACTGGTGAGTACGCCAAAAATTTTGACTAGCGGAGGCTAGAAGGAGAGAGATGGGTGCGAGAGCGTCAGT
ATTAAGCGGGGGAGAATTAGATCGCGATGGGAAAAAATTCGGTTAAGGCCAGGGGGAAAGAAAAAATATA
AATTAAAACATATAGTATGGGCAAGCAGGGAGCTAGAACGATTCGCAGTTAATCCTGGCCTGTTAGAAAC
ATCAGAAGGCTGTAGACAAATACTGGGACAGCTACAACCATCCCTTCAGACAGGATCAGAAGAACTTAGA
TCATTATATAATACAGTAGCAACCCTCTATTGTGTGCATCAAAGGATAGAGATAAAAGACACCAAGGAAG
CTTTAGACAAGATAGAGGAAGAGCAAAACAAAAGTAAGACCACCGCACAGCAAGCGGCCGCTGATCTTCA
GACCTGGAGGAGGAGATATGAGGGACAATTGGAGAAGTGAATTATATAAATATAAAGTAGTAAAAATTGA
ACCATTAGGAGTAGCACCCACCAAGGCAAAGAGAAGAGTGGTGCAGAGAGAAAAAAGAGCAGTGGGAATA
GGAGCTTTGTTCCTTGGGTTCTTGGGAGCAGCAGGAAGCACTATGGGCGCAGCGTCAATGACGCTGACGG
TACAGGCCAGACAATTATTGTCTGGTATAGTGCAGCAGCAGAACAATTTGCTGAGGGCTATTGAGGCGCA
ACAGCATCTGTTGCAACTCACAGTCTGGGGCATCAAGCAGCTCCAGGCAAGAATCCTGGCTGTGGAAAGA
TACCTAAAGGATCAACAGCTCCTGGGGATTTGGGGTTGCTCTGGAAAACTCATTTGCACCACTGCTGTGC
CTTGGAATGCTAGTTGGAGTAATAAATCTCTGGAACAGATTTGGAATCACACGACCTGGATGGAGTGGGA
CAGAGAAATTAACAATTACACAAGCTTAATACACTCCTTAATTGAAGAATCGCAAAACCAGCAAGAAAAG
AATGAACAAGAATTATTGGAATTAGATAAATGGGCAAGTTTGTGGAATTGGTTTAACATAACAAATTGGC
TGTGGTATATAAAATTATTCATAATGATAGTAGGAGGCTTGGTAGGTTTAAGAATAGTTTTTGCTGTACT
TTCTATAGTGAATAGAGTTAGGCAGGGATATTCACCATTATCGTTTCAGACCCACCTCCCAACCCCGAGG
GGACCCGACAGGCCCGAAGGAATAGAAGAAGAAGGTGGAGAGAGAGACAGAGACAGATCCATTCGATTAG
TGAACGGATCGGCACTGCGTGCGCCAATTCTGCAGACAAATGGCAGTATTCATCCACAATTTTAAAAGAA
AAGGGGGGATTGGGGGGTACAGTGCAGGGGAAAGAATAGTAGACATAATAGCAACAGACATACAAACTAA
AGAATTACAAAAACAAATTACAAAAATTCAAAATTTTCGGGTTTATTACAGGGACAGCAGAGATCCAGTT
TGGTTAATTAACATTATGGCCTTAGGTCACTTCATCTCCATGGGGTTCTTCTTCTGATTTTCTAGAAAAT
GAGATGGGGGTGCAGAGAGCTTCCTCAGTGACCTGCCCAGGGTCACATCAGAAATGTCAGAGCTAGAACT
TGAACTCAGATTACTAATCTTAAATTCCATGCCTTGGGGGCATGCAAGTACGATATACAGAAGGAGTGAA
CTCATTAGGGCAGATGACCAATGAGTTTAGGAAAGAAGAGTCCAGGGCAGGGTACATCTACACCACCCGC
CCAGCCCTGGGTGAGTCCAGCCACGTTCACCTCATTATAGTTGCCTCTCTCCAGTCCTACCTTGACGGGA
AGCACAAGCAGAAACTGGGACAGGAGCCCCAGGAGACCAAATCTTCATGGTCCCTCTGGGAGGATGGGTG
GGGAGAGCTGTGGCAGAGGCCTCAGGAGGGGCCCTGCTGCTCAGTGGTGACAGATAGGGGTGAGAAAGCA
GACAGAGTCATTCCGTCAGCATTCTGGGTCTGTTTGGTACTTCTTCTCACGCTAAGGTGGCGGTGTGATA
TGCACAATGGCTAAAAAGCAGGGAGAGCTGGAAAGAAACAAGGACAGAGACAGAGGCCAAGTCAACCAGA
CCAATTCCCAGAGGAAGCAAAGAAACCATTACAGAGACTACAAGGGGGAAGGGAAGGAGAGATGAATTAG
CTTCCCCTGTAAACCTTAGAACCCAGCTGTTGCCAGGGCAACGGGGCAATACCTGTCTCTTCAGAGGAGA
TGAAGTTGCCAGGGTAACTACATCCTGTCTTTCTCAAGGACCATCCCAGAATGTGGCACCCACTAGCCGT
TACCATAGCAACTGCCTCTTTGCCCCACTTAATCCCATCCCGTCTGTTAAAAGGGCCCTATAGTTGGAGG
TGGGGGAGGTAGGAAGAGCGATGATCACTTGTGGACTAAGTTTGTTCACATCCCCTTCTCCAACCCCCTC
AGTACATCACCCTGGGGGAACAGGGTCCACTTGCTCCTGGGCCCACACAGTCCTGCAGTATTGTGTATAT
AAGGCCAGGGCAAAGAGGAGCAGGTTTTAAAGTGAAAGGCAGGCAGGTGTTGGGGAGGCAGTTACCGGGG
CAACGGGAACAGGGCGTTTCGGAGGTGGTTGCCATGGGGACCTGGATGCTGACGAAGGCTCGCGAGGCTG
TGAGCAGCCACAGTGCCCTGCTCAGAAGCCCCAAGCTCGTCAGTCAAGCCGGTTCTCCGTTTGCACTCAG
GAGCACGGGCAGGCGAGTGGCCCCTAGTTCTGGGGGCAGCGGGGGATCCGCCACCATGTCCGTCCTGACG
CCGCTGCTGCTGCGGGGCTTGACAGGCTCGGCCCGGCGGCTCCCAGTGCCGCGCGCCAAGATCCATTCGT
TGGGTGACCCGCCAGTCGCTAGCAGTAAAGGAGAAGAACTTTTCACTGGAGTTGTCCCAATTCTTGTTGA
ATTAGATGGTGATGTTAATGGGCACAAATTTTCTGTCAGTGGAGAGGGTGAAGGTGATGCAACATACGGA
AAACTTACCCTTAAATTTATTTGCACTACTGGAAAACTACCTGTTCCATGGCCAACACTTGTCACTACTT
TCTCTTATGGTGTTCAATGCTTTTCAAGATACCCAGATCATATGAAACGGCATGACTTTTTCAAGAGTGC
CATGCCCGAAGGTTATGTACAGGAAAGAACTATATTTTTCAAAGATGACGGGAACTACAAGACACGTGCT
GAAGTCAAGTTTGAAGGTGATACCCTTGTTAATAGAATCGAGTTAAAAGGTATTGATTTTAAAGATGATG
GAAACATTCTTGGACACAAATTGGAATACAACTATAACGAGCACTTGGTGTACATCATGGCAGACAAACA
AAAGAATGGTACCAAAGCTATCTTTCAAGTTCACCACAACATTGAAGATGGAGGCGTTCAACTAGCAGAC
CATTATCAACAAAATACTCCAATTGGCGATGGCCCTGTCCTTTTACCAGACAACCATTACCTGCACACAC
AATCTGCCCTTTCGAAAGATCCCAACGAAAAGAGAGACCACATGGTCCTTCTTGAGTTTGTAACAGCTGC
TGGGATTACACATGGCATGGATGAACTATACAAATGAATTCGATATCAAGCTTATCGATAATCAACCTCT
GGATTACAAAATTTGTGAAAGATTGACTGGTATTCTTAACTATGTTGCTCCTTTTACGCTATGTGGATAC
GCTGCTTTAATGCCTTTGTATCATGCTATTGCTTCCCGTATGGCTTTCATTTTCTCCTCCTTGTATAAAT
CCTGGTTGCTGTCTCTTTATGAGGAGTTGTGGCCCGTTGTCAGGCAACGTGGCGTGGTGTGCACTGTGTT
TGCTGACGCAACCCCCACTGGTTGGGGCATTGCCACCACCTGTCAGCTCCTTTCCGGGACTTTCGCTTTC
CCCCTCCCTATTGCCACGGCGGAACTCATCGCCGCCTGCCTTGCCCGCTGCTGGACAGGGGCTCGGCTGT
TGGGCACTGACAATTCCGTGGTGTTGTCGGGGAAATCATCGTCCTTTCCTTGGCTGCTCGCCTGTGTTGC
CACCTGGATTCTGCGCGGGACGTCCTTCTGCTACGTCCCTTCGGCCCTCAATCCAGCGGACCTTCCTTCC
CGCGGCCTGCTGCCGGCTCTGCGGCCTCTTCCGCGTCTTCGCCTTCGCCCTCAGACGAGTCGGATCTCCC
TTTGGGCCGCCTCCCCGCATCGATACCGTCGACCTCGAGACCTAGAAAAACATGGAGCAATCACAAGTAG
CAATACAGCAGCTACCAATGCTGATTGTGCCTGGCTAGAAGCACAAGAGGAGGAGGAGGTGGGTTTTCCA
GTCACACCTCAGGTACCTTTAAGACCAATGACTTACAAGGCAGCTGTAGATCTTAGCCACTTTTTAAAAG
AAAAGGGGGGACTGGAAGGGCTAATTCACTCCCAACGAAGACAAGATATCCTTGATCTGTGGATCTACCA
CACACAAGGCTACTTCCCTGATTGGCAGAACTACACACCAGGGCCAGGGATCAGATATCCACTGACCTTT
GGATGGTGCTACAAGCTAGTACCAGTTGAGCAAGAGAAGGTAGAAGAAGCCAATGAAGGAGAGAACACCC
GCTTGTTACACCCTGTGAGCCTGCATGGGATGGATGACCCGGAGAGAGAAGTATTAGAGTGGAGGTTTGA
CAGCCGCCTAGCATTTCATCACATGGCCCGAGAGCTGCATCCGGACTGTACTGGGTCTCTCTGGTTAGAC
CAGATCTGAGCCTGGGAGCTCTCTGGCTAACTAGGGAACCCACTGCTTAAGCCTCAATAAAGCTTGCCTT
GAGTGCTTCAAGTAGTGTGTGCCCGTCTGTTGTGTGACTCTGGTAACTAGAGATCCCTCAGACCCTTTTA
GTCAGTGTGGAAAATCTCTAGCAGGGCCCGTTTAAACCCGCTGATCAGCCTCGACTGTGCCTTCTAGTTG
CCAGCCATCTGTTGTTTGCCCCTCCCCCGTGCCTTCCTTGACCCTGGAAGGTGCCACTCCCACTGTCCTT
TCCTAATAAAATGAGGAAATTGCATCGCATTGTCTGAGTAGGTGTCATTCTATTCTGGGGGGTGGGGTGG
GGCAGGACAGCAAGGGGGAGGATTGGGAAGACAATAGCAGGCATGCTGGGGATGCGGTGGGCTCTATGGC
TTCTGAGGCGGAAAGAACCAGCTGGGGCTCTAGGGGGTATCCCC
[124 nt withheld, positions 6345-6468]
C
[91 nt withheld, positions 6470-6560]
A
[49 nt withheld, positions 6562-6610]
CCTTTGACGTTGGAGTCCACGTTCTTT
[37 nt withheld, positions 6638-6674]
ACCCTATCTCGGTCTATTCTTTTGATTTATAAGGGATTTTGCCGATTTCGGCCTATTGGTTAAAAAATGA
GCTGATTTAACAAAAATTTAACGCGAATTAATTCTGTGGAATGTGTGTCAGTTAGGGTGTGGAAAGTCCC
CAGGCTCCCCAGCAGGCAGAAGTATGCAAAGCATGCATCTCAATTAGTCAGCAACCAGGTGTGGAAAGTC
CCCAGGCTCCCCAGCAGGCAGAAGTATGCAAAGCATGCATCTCAATTAGTCAGCAACCATAGTCCCGCCC
CTAACTCCGCCCATCCCGCCCCTAACTCCGCCCAGTTCCGCCCATTCTCCGCCCCATGGCTGACTAATTT
TTTTTATTTATGCAGAGGCCGAGGCCGCCTCTGCCTCTGAGCTATTCCAGAAGTAGTGAGGAGGCTTTTT
TGGAGGCCTAGGCTTTTGCAAAAAGCTCCCGGGAGCTTGTATATCCATTTTCGGATCTGATCAGCACGTG
TTGACAATTAATCATCGGCATAGTATATCGGCATAGTATAATACGACAAGGTGAGGAACTAAACCATGGC
CAAGTTGACCAGTGCCGTTCCGGTGCTCACCGCGCGCGACGTCGCCGGAGCGGTCGAGTTCTGGACCGAC
CGGCTCGGGTTCTCCCGGGACTTCGTGGAGGACGACTTCGCCGGTGTGGTCCGGGACGACGTGACCCTGT
TCATCAGCGCGGTCCAGGACCAGGTGGTGCCGGACAACACCCTGGCCTGGGTGTGGGTGCGCGGCCTGGA
CGAGCTGTACGCCGAGTGGTCGGAGGTCGTGTCCACGAACTTCCGGGACGCCTCCGGGCCGGCCATGACC
GAGATCGGCGAGCAGCCGTGGGGGCGGGAGTTCGCCCTGCGCGACCCGGCCGGCAACTGCGTGCACTTCG
TGGCCGAGGAGCAGGACTGACACGTGCTACGAGATTTCGATTCCACCGCCGCCTTCTATGAAAGGTTGGG
CTTCGGAATCGTTTTCCGGGACGCCGGCTGGATGATCCTCCAGCGCGGGGATCTCATGCTGGAGTTCTTC
GCCCACCCCAACTTGTTTATTGCAGCTTATAATGGTTACAAATAAAGCAATAGCATCACAAATTTCACAA
ATAAAGCATTTTTTTCACTGCATTCTAGTTGTGGTTTGTCCAAACTCATCAATGTATCTTATCATGTCTG
TATACCGTCGACCTCTAGCTAGAGCTTGGCGTAATCATGGTCATAGCTGTTTCCTGTGTGAAATTGTTAT
CCGCTCACAATTCCACACAACATACGAGCCGGAAGCATAAAGTGTAAAGCCTGGGGTGCCTAATGAGTGA
GCTAACTCACATTAATTGCGTTGCGCTCACTGCCCGCTTTCCAGTCGGGAAACCTGTCGTGCCAGCTGCA
TTAATGAATCGGCCAACGCGCGGGGAGAGGCGGTTTGCGTATTGGGCGCTCTTCCGCTTCCTCGCTCACT
GACTCGCTGCGCTCGGTCGTTCGGCTGCGGCGAGCGGTATCAGCTCACTCAAAGGCGGTAATACGGTTAT
CCACAGAATCAGGGGATAACGCAGGAAAGAACATGTGAGCAAAAGGCCAGCAAAAGGCCAGGAACCGTAA
AAAGGCCGCGTTGCTGGCGTTTTTCCATAGGCTCCGCCCCCCTGACGAGCATCACAAAAATCGACGCTCA
AGTCAGAGGTGGCGAAACCCGACAGGACTATAAAGATACCAGGCGTTTCCCCCTGGAAGCTCCCTCGTGC
GCTCTCCTGTTCCGACCCTGCCGCTTACCGGATACCTGTCCGCCTTTCTCCCTTCGGGAAGCGTGGCGCT
TTCTCATAGCTCACGCTGTAGGTATCTCAGTTCGGTGTAGGTCGTTCGCTCCAAGCTGGGCTGTGTGCAC
GAACCCCCCGTTCAGCCCGACCGCTGCGCCTTATCCGGTAACTATCGTCTTGAGTCCAACCCGGTAAGAC
ACGACTTATCGCCACTGGCAGCAGCCACTGGTAACAGGATTAGCAGAGCGAGGTATGTAGGCGGTGCTAC
AGAGTTCTTGAAGTGGTGGCCTAACTACGGCTACACTAGAAGAACAGTATTTGGTATCTGCGCTCTGCTG
AAGCCAGTTACCTTCGGAAAAAGAGTTGGTAGCTCTTGATCCGGCAAACAAACCACCGCTGGTAGCGGTG
GTTTTTTTGTTTGCAAGCAGCAGATTACGCGCAGAAAAAAAGGATCTCAAGAAGATCCTTTGATCTTTTC
TACGGGGTCTGACGCTCAGTGGAACGAAAACTCACGTTAAGGGATTTTGGTCATGAGATTATCAAAAAGG
ATCTTCACCTAGATCCTTTTAAATTAAAAATGAAGTTTTAAATCAATCTAAAGTATATATGAGTAAACTT
GGTCTGACAGTTACCAATGCTTAATCAGTGAGGCACCTATCTCAGCGATCTGTCTATTTCGTTCATCCAT
AGTTGCCTGACTCCCCGTCGTGTAGATAACTACGATACGGGAGGGCTTACCATCTGGCCCCAGTGCTGCA
ATGATACCGCGAGACCCACGCTCACCGGCTCCAGATTTATCAGCAATAAACCAGCCAGCCGGAAGGGCCG
AGCGCAGAAGTGGTCCTGCAACTTTATCCGCCTCCATCCAGTCTATTAATTGTTGCCGGGAAGCTAGAGT
AAGTAGTTCGCCAGTTAATAGTTTGCGCAACGTTGTTGCCATTGCTACAGGCATCGTGGTGTCACGCTCG
TCGTTTGGTATGGCTTCATTCAGCTCCGGTTCCCAACGATCAAGGCGAGTTACATGATCCCCCATGTTGT
GCAAAAAAGCGGTTAGCTCCTTCGGTCCTCCGATCGTTGTCAGAAGTAAGTTGGCCGCAGTGTTATCACT
CATGGTTATGGCAGCACTGCATAATTCTCTTACTGTCATGCCATCCGTAAGATGCTTTTCTGTGACTGGT
GAGTACTCAACCAAGTCATTCTGAGAATAGTGTATGCGGCGACCGAGTTGCTCTTGCCCGGCGTCAATAC
GGGATAATACCGCGCCACATAGCAGAACTTTAAAAGTGCTCATCATTGGAAAACGTTCTTCGGGGCGAAA
ACTCTCAAGGATCTTACCGCTGTTGAGATCCAGTTCGATGTAACCCACTCGTGCACCCAACTGATCTTCA
GCATCTTTTACTTTCACCAGCGTTTCTGGGTGAGCAAAAACAGGAAGGCAAAATGCCGCAAAAAAGGGAA
TAAGGGCGACACGGAAATGTTGAATACTCATACTCTTCCTTTTTCAATATTATTGAAGCATTTATCAGGG
TTATTGTCTCATGAGCGGATACATATTTGAATGTATTTAGAAAAATAAACAAATAGGGGTTCCGCGCACA
TTTCCCCGAAAAGTGCCACCTGAC
