>Addgene plasmid #58502 | VV064: 1xCox8 - ratiometric pHluorin in fck | addgene partial sequence | sequence record 91867 | mCaMKIIapro-F 5'-gcctctttgccccacttaat-3'
TATAGTTGGAGGTGGGGGAGGTAGGAAGAGCGATGATCACTTGTGGACTAAGTTTGTTCGCATCCCCTTC
TCCAACCCCCTCAGTACATCACCCTGGGGGAACAGGGTCCACTTGCTCCTGGGCCCACACAGTCCTGCAG
TATTGTGTATATAAGGCCAGGGCAAAGAGGAGCAGGTTTTAAAGTGAAAGGCAGGCAGGTGTTGGGGAGG
CAGTTACCGGGGCAACGGGAACAGGGCGTTTCGGAGGTGGTTGCCATGGGGACCTGGATGCTGACGAAGG
CTCGCGAGGCTGTGAGCAGCCACAGTGCCCTGCTCAGAAGCCCCAAGCTCGTCAGTCAAGCCGGTTCTCC
GTTTGCACTCAGGAGCACGGGCAGGCGAGTGGCCCCTAGTTCTGGGGGCAGCGGGGGATCCGCCACCATG
TCCGTCCTGACGCCGCTGCTGCTGCGGGGCTTGACAGGCTCGGCCCGGCGGCTCCCAGTGCCGCGCGCCA
AGATCCATTCGTTGGGTGACCCGCCAGTCGCTAGCAGTAAAGGAGAAGAACTTTTCACTGGAGTTGTCCC
AATTCTTGTTGAATTAGATGGTGATGTTAATGGGCACAAATTTTCTGTCAGTGGAGAGGGTGAAGGTGAT
GCAACATACGGAAAA
