>Addgene plasmid #58502 | VV064: 1xCox8 - ratiometric pHluorin in fck | addgene partial sequence | sequence record 92096 | WPRE-R 5'-CATAGCGTAAAAGGAGCAACA-3'
ATTTTGTAATCCAGAGGTTGATTATCGATAAGCTTGATATCGAATTCATTTGTATAGTTCATCCATGCCA
TGTGTAATCCCAGCAGCTGTTACAAACTCAAGAAGGACCATGTGGTCTCTCTTTTCGTTGGGATCTTTCG
AAAGGGCAGATTGTGTGTGCAGGTAATGGTTGTCTGGTAAAAGGACAGGGCCATCGCCAATTGGAGTATT
TTGTTGATAATGGTCTGCTAGTTGAACGCCTCCATCTTCAATGTTGTGGTGAACTTGAAAGATAGCTTTG
GTACCATTCTTTTGTTTGTCTGCCATGATGTACACCAAGTGCTCGTTATAGTTGTATTCCAATTTGTGTC
CAAGAATGTTTCCATCATCTTTAAAATCAATACCTTTTAACTCGATTCTATTAACAAGGGTATCACCTTC
AAACTTGACTTCAGCACGTGTCTTGTAGTTCCCGTCATCTTTGAAAAATATAGTTCTTTCCTGTACATAA
CCTTCGGGCATGGCACTCTTGAAAAAGTCATGCCGTTTCATATGATCTGGGTATCTTGAAAAGCATTGAA
CACCATAAGAGAAAGTAGTGACAAGTGTTGGCCATGGAACAGGTAGTTTTCCAGTAGTGCAAATAAATTT
AAGGGTAAGTTTTCCGTATGTTGCATCACCTTCACCCTCTCCACTGACAGAAAATTTGTGCCCATTAACA
TCACCATCTAATTCAACAAGAATTGGG
